>Addgene plasmid #222314 | p150-CC1-tagBFP | addgene full sequence | sequence record 439266 | Addgene NGS Result
TAGTTATTAATAGTAATCAATTACGGGGTCATTAGTTCATAGCCCATATATGGAGTTCCGCGTTACATAA
CTTACGGTAAATGGCCCGCCTGGCTGACCGCCCAACGACCCCCGCCCATTGACGTCAATAATGACGTATG
TTCCCATAGTAACGCCAATAGGGACTTTCCATTGACGTCAATGGGTGGAGTATTTACGGTAAACTGCCCA
CTTGGCAGTACATCAAGTGTATCATATGCCAAGTACGCCCCCTATTGACGTCAATGACGGTAAATGGCCC
GCCTGGCATTATGCCCAGTACATGACCTTATGGGACTTTCCTACTTGGCAGTACATCTACGTATTAGTCA
TCGCTATTACCATGGTGATGCGGTTTTGGCAGTACATCAATGGGCGTGGATAGCGGTTTGACTCACGGGG
ATTTCCAAGTCTCCACCCCATTGACGTCAATGGGAGTTTGTTTTGGCACCAAAATCAACGGGACTTTCCA
AAATGTCGTAACAACTCCGCCCCATTGACGCAAATGGGCGGTAGGCGTGTACGGTGGGAGGTCTATATAA
GCAGAGCTGGTTTAGTGAACCGTCAGATCCGCTAGCGCTACCGGACTCAGATCTCGAGCTCAAGCTTCGA
ATTCTGAGGGATGGAGGAAGAAAATCTGCGTTCCCAAGTCAGGGACCTGGAGGAAAAGCTGGAGACGCTG
AAGATCAAGCGCAATGAAGACAAAGCCAAGCTTAAGGAGCTGGAGAAGTACAAGATCCGGCTGGAGCAGG
TGCAGGAGTGGAAGAGCAAGATGCAGGAGCAGCAGGCAGACCTGCAGAGACGGTTAAAGGAGGCCAAGAA
GGAAGCCAAAGATGCTCTGGAAGCCAAGGAGCGCTACATGGAGGAGATGGCCGACACTGCCGACGCCATC
GAGATGGCAACCCTGGACAAGGAGATGGCGGAGGAGCGGGCGGAGTCCCTGCAGCAGGAGGTGGACTCCC
TGAAGGAGAAGGTGGAGTACCTCACCATGGACCTGGAGATCCTGAAGCACGAGATCGAGGAGAAAGGCTC
GGATGGAGCGGCATCCAGTTACCAGGTCAAGCAGCTGGAGGAGCAAAATGCGAGGCTGAAGGAAGCTCTT
GTGAGGATGAGGGACCTCTCCGCGTCCGAGAAGCAGGAACACGTGAAGCTCCAGAAGCAAATGGAGAAGA
AAAACACGGAGCTGGAATCGCTGCGGCAGCAGAGGGAGAAACTGCAGGAGGAGGTGAAGCAGGCGGAGAA
AACGGTCGATGAGCTGAAGGAGCAGGTGGACGCCGCTCTGGGTGCCGAAGAGATGGTGGAGACTCTGACA
GAGAGAAACCTGGACCTGGAGGAGAAGGTCCGGGAGCTGCGCGAGACCGTCGGGGACCTGGAAGCCATGA
ATGAGATGAACGATGAGCTGCAGAAGAACGCCCGGGAGACGGAGCTGGAGCTGCGGGAGCAGCTGGACCT
GGCGGCGGCGCGCGTGCGGGAGGCGGAGAAGCGCGTGGAGGCCGCCCAGGAGACCGTGGCCGACTACCAG
CAGACCATCAAGAAGTACCGCGAGCTGACGGCGCATCTGCAGGACGTGAACCGGGAGCTCATGAGTCAGC
AGGAGGCGTCTGCAGAGAAGCAGCAGCAGCGAATTCTGCAGTCGACGGTACCGCGGGCCCGGGATCCCGA
CGAGAAGACCACTGGTTGGCGAGGTGGACACGTTGTTGAAGGACTGGCTGGGGAACTTGAACAACTTCGT
GCACGACTGGAGCATCACCCACAAGGTCAACGTGAACCACCTGCAGGACCGGTATCTGAACTCATCAAGG
AAAACATGCATATGAAACTGTACATGGAGGGAACCGTGGATAATCACCACTTCAAGTGTACTAGTGAGGG
CGAGGGCAAACCTTACGAGGGAACACAGACCATGAGGATCAAAGTCGTCGAGGGCGGACCTCTGCCTTTC
GCTTTCGACATTCTGGCCACATCCTTTCTGTACGGCTCCAAAACCTTCATCAACCACACACAGGGCATCC
CCGATTTCTTCAAACAGTCCTTCCCCGAGGGCTTCACATGGGAACGAGTGACAACCTACGAGGACGGAGG
AGTGCTCACCGCTACTCAGGATACTAGCCTCCAGGATGGATGTCTCATCTACAACGTGAAAATCCGAGGC
GTGAACTTCACCTCAAATGGCCCCGTGATGCAGAAAAAAACTCTCGGCTGGGAGGCCTTTACTGAAACCC
TGTACCCTGCCGATGGCGGCCTGGAGGGGCGAAATGATATGGCTCTGAAACTCGTGGGAGGATCTCACCT
CATTGCCAACATCAAAACCACCTACCGGAGCAAAAAACCTGCCAAAAATCTGAAAATGCCTGGCGTCTAC
TACGTCGATTACCGGCTGGAACGAATCAAAGAGGCCAACAACGAAACTTACGTGGAACAGCACGAAGTCG
CCGTGGCTCGATACTGTGACCTGCCTAGCAAACTGGGACACAAACTCGAGCTGGCCCTGAAGCTGGCCGG
CCTGGACCTGTAAGCGGCCGCGACTCTAGATCATAATCAGCCATACCACATTTGTAGAGGTTTTACTTGC
TTTAAAAAACCTCCCACACCTCCCCCTGAACCTGAAACATAAAATGAATGCAATTGTTGTTGTTAACTTG
TTTATTGCAGCTTATAATGGTTACAAATAAAGCAATAGCATCACAAATTTCACAAATAAAGCATTTTTTT
CACTGCATTCTAGTTGTGGTTTGTCCAAACTCATCAATGTATCTTAAGGCGTAAATTGTAAGCGTTAATA
TTTTGTTAAAATTCGCGTTAAATTTTTGTTAAATCAGCTCATTTTTTAACCAATAGGCCGAAATCGGCAA
AATCCCTTATAAATCAAAAGAATAGACCGAGATAGGGT
[37 nt withheld, positions 2909-2945]
AAAGAACGTGGACTCCAACGTCAAAGG
[49 nt withheld, positions 2973-3021]
T
[91 nt withheld, positions 3023-3113]
G
[124 nt withheld, positions 3115-3238]
CAGGTGGCACTTTTCGGGGAAATGTGCGCGGAACCCCTATTTGTTTATTTTTCTAAATACATTCAAATAT
GTATCCGCTCATGAGACAATAACCCTGATAAATGCTTCAATAATATTGAAAAAGGAAGAGTCCTGAGGCG
GAAAGAACCAGCTGTGGAATGTGTGTCAGTTAGGGTGTGGAAAGTCCCCAGGCTCCCCAGCAGGCAGAAG
TATGCAAAGCATGCATCTCAATTAGTCAGCAACCAGGTGTGGAAAGTCCCCAGGCTCCCCAGCAGGCAGA
AGTATGCAAAGCATGCATCTCAATTAGTCAGCAACCATAGTCCCGCCCCTAACTCCGCCCATCCCGCCCC
TAACTCCGCCCAGTTCCGCCCATTCTCCGCCCCATGGCTGACTAATTTTTTTTATTTATGCAGAGGCCGA
GGCCGCCTCGGCCTCTGAGCTATTCCAGAAGTAGTGAGGAGGCTTTTTTGGAGGCCTAGGCTTTTGCAAA
GATCGATCAAGAGACAGGATGAGGATCGTTTCGCATGATTGAACAAGATGGATTGCACGCAGGTTCTCCG
GCCGCTTGGGTGGAGAGGCTATTCGGCTATGACTGGGCACAACAGACAATCGGCTGCTCTGATGCCGCCG
TGTTCCGGCTGTCAGCGCAGGGGCGCCCGGTTCTTTTTGTCAAGACCGACCTGTCCGGTGCCCTGAATGA
ACTGCAAGACGAGGCAGCGCGGCTATCGTGGCTGGCCACGACGGGCGTTCCTTGCGCAGCTGTGCTCGAC
GTTGTCACTGAAGCGGGAAGGGACTGGCTGCTATTGGGCGAAGTGCCGGGGCAGGATCTCCTGTCATCTC
ACCTTGCTCCTGCCGAGAAAGTATCCATCATGGCTGATGCAATGCGGCGGCTGCATACGCTTGATCCGGC
TACCTGCCCATTCGACCACCAAGCGAAACATCGCATCGAGCGAGCACGTACTCGGATGGAAGCCGGTCTT
GTCGATCAGGATGATCTGGACGAAGAGCATCAGGGGCTCGCGCCAGCCGAACTGTTCGCCAGGCTCAAGG
CGAGCATGCCCGACGGCGAGGATCTCGTCGTGACCCATGGCGATGCCTGCTTGCCGAATATCATGGTGGA
AAATGGCCGCTTTTCTGGATTCATCGACTGTGGCCGGCTGGGTGTGGCGGACCGCTATCAGGACATAGCG
TTGGCTACCCGTGATATTGCTGAAGAGCTTGGCGGCGAATGGGCTGACCGCTTCCTCGTGCTTTACGGTA
TCGCCGCTCCCGATTCGCAGCGCATCGCCTTCTATCGCCTTCTTGACGAGTTCTTCTGAGCGGGACTCTG
GGGTTCGAAATGACCGACCAAGCGACGCCCAACCTGCCATCACGAGATTTCGATTCCACCGCCGCCTTCT
ATGAAAGGTTGGGCTTCGGAATCGTTTTCCGGGACGCCGGCTGGATGATCCTCCAGCGCGGGGATCTCAT
GCTGGAGTTCTTCGCCCACCCTAGGGGGAGGCTAACTGAAACACGGAAGGAGACAATACCGGAAGGAACC
CGCGCTATGACGGCAATAAAAAGACAGAATAAAACGCACGGTGTTGGGTCGTTTGTTCATAAACGCGGGG
TTCGGTCCCAGGGCTGGCACTCTGTCGATACCCCACCGAGACCCCATTGGGGCCAATACGCCCGCGTTTC
TTCCTTTTCCCCACCCCACCCCCCAAGTTCGGGTGAAGGCCCAGGGCTCGCAGCCAACGTCGGGGCGGCA
GGCCCTGCCATAGCCTCAGGTTACTCATATATACTTTAGATTGATTTAAAACTTCATTTTTAATTTAAAA
GGATCTAGGTGAAGATCCTTTTTGATAATCTCATGACCAAAATCCCTTAACGTGAGTTTTCGTTCCACTG
AGCGTCAGACCCCGTAGAAAAGATCAAAGGATCTTCTTGAGATCCTTTTTTTCTGCGCGTAATCTGCTGC
TTGCAAACAAAAAAACCACCGCTACCAGCGGTGGTTTGTTTGCCGGATCAAGAGCTACCAACTCTTTTTC
CGAAGGTAACTGGCTTCAGCAGAGCGCAGATACCAAATACTGTTCTTCTAGTGTAGCCGTAGTTAGGCCA
CCACTTCAAGAACTCTGTAGCACCGCCTACATACCTCGCTCTGCTAATCCTGTTACCAGTGGCTGCTGCC
AGTGGCGATAAGTCGTGTCTTACCGGGTTGGACTCAAGACGATAGTTACCGGATAAGGCGCAGCGGTCGG
GCTGAACGGGGGGTTCGTGCACACAGCCCAGCTTGGAGCGAACGACCTACACCGAACTGAGATACCTACA
GCGTGAGCTATGAGAAAGCGCCACGCTTCCCGAAGGGAGAAAGGCGGACAGGTATCCGGTAAGCGGCAGG
GTCGGAACAGGAGAGCGCACGAGGGAGCTTCCAGGGGGAAACGCCTGGTATCTTTATAGTCCTGTCGGGT
TTCGCCACCTCTGACTTGAGCGTCGATTTTTGTGATGCTCGTCAGGGGGGCGGAGCCTATGGAAAAACGC
CAGCAACGCGGCCTTTTTACGGTTCCTGGCCTTTTGCTGGCCTTTTGCTCACATGTTCTTTCCTGCGTTA
TCCCCTGATTCTGTGGATAACCGTATTACCGCCATGCAT
Features (pLannotate 1.2.2; 16 found; start..end, strand, type, name):
     61..364     +  enhancer       CMV enhancer: human cytomegalovirus immediate early enhancer
    365..568     +  promoter       CMV promoter: human cytomegalovirus (CMV) immediate early promoter
    591..636     +  misc_feature   MCS (fragment): multiple cloning site
    644..1621    +  CDS            DCTN1 (fragment): DCTN1_CHICK - Experimental evidence at protein level: Swiss-Prot protein existence level 1. Plays a key role in dynein-mediated retrograde transport of vesicles and organelles along microtubules by recruiting and tethering dynein to microtubules. Binds to both dynein and microtubules providing a link between specific cargos, microtubules and dynein. Plays a role in metaphase spindle orientation. From Gallus gallus (Chicken).
   1640..1677    +  misc_feature   MCS (fragment): multiple cloning site
   1805..2497    +  CDS            TagBFP: TagBFP is a basic (constitutively fluorescent) blue fluorescent protein published in 2008, derived from Entacmaea quadricolor. It is reported to be a very rapidly-maturing monomer with very low acid sensitivity.
   2549..2632    +  CDS            large T antigen (fragment): large T antigen from SV40 (simian virus 40)
   2655..2776    +  polyA_signal   SV40 poly(A) signal: SV40 polyadenylation signal
   2810..3238    -  rep_origin     f1 ori (sequence partly withheld): f1 bacteriophage origin of replication; arrow indicates direction of (+) strand synthesis
   3265..3369    +  promoter       AmpR promoter: bla
   3371..3728    +  promoter       SV40 promoter: SV40 enhancer and early promoter
   3763..4557    +  CDS            NeoR/KanR: aminoglycoside phosphotransferase from Tn5; aph(3')-II (or nptII); confers resistance to neomycin, kanamycin, and G418 (Geneticin®)
   4578..4730    +  CDS            ble (fragment): BLE_KLEPN - Experimental evidence at protein level: Swiss-Prot protein existence level 1. Binding protein with a strong affinity to the bleomycin family of antibiotics. Binds to CL990; an antimitotic-antibiotic compound. From Klebsiella pneumoniae.
   4789..4836    +  polyA_signal   HSV TK poly(A) signal: herpes simplex virus thymidine kinase polyadenylation signal (Cole and Stacy, 1985)
   4927..4943    -  polyA_signal   bGH poly(A) signal (fragment): bovine growth hormone polyadenylation signal
   5165..5753    +  rep_origin     ori: high-copy-number ColE1/pMB1/pBR322/pUC origin of replication
