[The description below was written by a language model from this plasmid's Addgene catalogue record and pLannotate feature annotations shown in this document.]
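Description:
p150-CC1-tagBFP is a mammalian expression plasmid built on a pEGFP-type backbone. It is designed to express the first coiled-coil (CC1) domain of p150glued, the large dynactin subunit encoded by DCTN1, together with the blue fluorescent protein TagBFP. It is propagated in E. coli from a high-copy ColE1/pUC-type origin and selected with kanamycin. The NeoR/KanR aminoglycoside phosphotransferase gene is driven by tandem bacterial (bla) and SV40 early promoters and terminated by an HSV TK polyadenylation signal. This single marker therefore gives kanamycin resistance in bacteria and could support G418 selection in transfected mammalian cells. An f1 origin is also present. The short ble, bGH poly(A) and SV40 large T antigen fragments in the feature table appear to be backbone remnants rather than functional parts.

The expression cassette uses the CMV immediate-early enhancer and promoter, followed by a DCTN1 fragment of about 1 kb flanked by multiple cloning site remnants, then the TagBFP coding sequence and an SV40 polyadenylation signal. About 180 nt separate the annotated DCTN1 and TagBFP segments. The name suggests a C-terminal fusion, but the record does not confirm the reading frame or the nature of the intervening sequence. The catalogue lists the insert as human, whereas the automated annotation's best match is the chicken DCTN1 protein, so the species of origin is worth checking against the sequence.

The stated purpose is to inactivate dynein function. Overexpressed CC1 is generally understood to act as a dominant-negative by binding dynein and disrupting its interaction with dynactin. TagBFP identifies the expressing cells in experiments on microtubule-based transport and Golgi organisation.
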