Addgene plasmid #222314: p150-CC1-tagBFP
Purpose: Inactivates dynein function.
Depositing lab: Franck Perez. Publication: Microtubule-independent secretion requires functional maturation of Golgi elements. Fourriere L, Divoux S, Roceri M, Perez F, Boncompain G. J Cell Sci. 2016 Sep 1;129(17):3238-50. doi: 10.1242/jcs.188870. Epub 2016 Jul 13. PubMed 27411366.
Backbone
  Vector backbone: pEGFP
  Vector type: Mammalian Expression
Growth in bacteria
  Bacterial resistance: Kanamycin, 50 μg/mL
  Growth temperature: 37°C
  Growth strain: DH5alpha
  Copy number: High Copy
Gene/Insert
  Gene/Insert name: Coiled-coil domain of p150glued (alt names: DCTN1; p150glued)
  Species: H. sapiens (human)
  Entrez Gene: DCTN1 (a.k.a. DAP-150, DP-150, P135)
  Promoter: CMV
  Cloning method: Restriction Enzyme; 5′ cloning site Unknown (unknown if destroyed)
Terms and licenses: Academic/Nonprofit Terms; Industry Terms: Not Available to Industry
How to cite: p150-CC1-tagBFP was a gift from Franck Perez (Addgene plasmid # 222314 ; http://n2t.net/addgene:222314 ; RRID:Addgene_222314)
